>Addgene plasmid #171625 | pJRH051 | addgene full sequence | sequence record 335505 | Addgene NGS Result
GACATTGATTATTGACTAGTTATTAATAGTAATCAATTACGGGGTCATTAGTTCATAGCCCATATATGGA
GTTCCGCGTTACATAACTTACGGTAAATGGCCCGCCTGGCTGACCGCCCAACGACCCCCGCCCATTGACG
TCAATAATGACGTATGTTCCCATAGTAACGCCAATAGGGACTTTCCATTGACGTCAATGGGTGGAGTATT
TACGGTAAACTGCCCACTTGGCAGTACATCAAGTGTATCATATGCCAAGTACGCCCCCTATTGACGTCAA
TGACGGTAAATGGCCCGCCTGGCATTATGCCCAGTACATGACCTTATGGGACTTTCCTACTTGGCAGTAC
ATCTACGTATTAGTCATCGCTATTACCATGGTGATGCGGTTTTGGCAGTACATCAATGGGCGTGGATAGC
GGTTTGACTCACGGGGATTTCCAAGTCTCCACCCCATTGACGTCAATGGGAGTTTGTTTTGGCACCAAAA
TCAACGGGACTTTCCAAAATGTCGTAACAACTCCGCCCCATTGACGCAAATGGGCGGTAGGCGTGTACGG
TGGGAGGTCTATATAAGCAGCGCGTTTTGCCTGTACTGGGTCTCTCTGGTTAGACCAGATCTGAGCCTGG
GAGCTCTCTGGCTAACTAGGGAACCCACTGCTTAAGCCTCAATAAAGCTTGCCTTGAGTGCTTCAAGTAG
TGTGTGCCCGTCTGTTGTGTGACTCTGGTAACTAGAGATCCCTCAGACCCTTTTAGTCAGTGTGGAAAAT
CTCTAGCAGTGGCGCCCGAACAGGGACTTGAAAGCGAAAGGGAAACCAGAGGAGCTCTCTCGACGCAGGA
CTCGGCTTGCTGAAGCGCGCACGGCAAGAGGCGAGGGGCGGCGACTGGTGAGTACGCCAAAAATTTTGAC
TAGCGGAGGCTAGAAGGAGAGAGATGGGTGCGAGAGCGTCAGTATTAAGCGGGGGAGAATTAGATCGCGA
TGGGAAAAAATTCGGTTAAGGCCAGGGGGAAAGAAAAAATATAAATTAAAACATATAGTATGGGCAAGCA
GGGAGCTAGAACGATTCGCAGTTAATCCTGGCCTGTTAGAAACATCAGAAGGCTGTAGACAAATACTGGG
ACAGCTACAACCATCCCTTCAGACAGGATCAGAAGAACTTAGATCATTATATAATACAGTAGCAACCCTC
TATTGTGTGCATCAAAGGATAGAGATAAAAGACACCAAGGAAGCTTTAGACAAGATAGAGGAAGAGCAAA
ACAAAAGTAAGACCACCGCACAGCAAGCGGCCGCTGATCTTCAGACCTGGAGGAGGAGATATGAGGGACA
ATTGGAGAAGTGAATTATATAAATATAAAGTAGTAAAAATTGAACCATTAGGAGTAGCACCCACCAAGGC
AAAGAGAAGAGTGGTGCAGAGAGAAAAAAGAGCAGTGGGAATAGGAGCTTTGTTCCTTGGGTTCTTGGGA
GCAGCAGGAAGCACTATGGGCGCAGCGTCAATGACGCTGACGGTACAGGCCAGACAATTATTGTCTGGTA
TAGTGCAGCAGCAGAACAATTTGCTGAGGGCTATTGAGGCGCAACAGCATCTGTTGCAACTCACAGTCTG
GGGCATCAAGCAGCTCCAGGCAAGAATCCTGGCTGTGGAAAGATACCTAAAGGATCAACAGCTCCTGGGG
ATTTGGGGTTGCTCTGGAAAACTCATTTGCACCACTGCTGTGCCTTGGAATGCTAGTTGGAGTAATAAAT
CTCTGGAACAGATTTGGAATCACACGACCTGGATGGAGTGGGACAGAGAAATTAACAATTACACAAGCTT
AATACACTCCTTAATTGAAGAATCGCAAAACCAGCAAGAAAAGAATGAACAAGAATTATTGGAATTAGAT
AAATGGGCAAGTTTGTGGAATTGGTTTAACATAACAAATTGGCTGTGGTATATAAAATTATTCATAATGA
TAGTAGGAGGCTTGGTAGGTTTAAGAATAGTTTTTGCTGTACTTTCTATAGTGAATAGAGTTAGGCAGGG
ATATTCACCATTATCGTTTCAGACCCACCTCCCAACCCCGAGGGGACCCGACAGGCCCGAAGGAATAGAA
GAAGAAGGTGGAGAGAGAGACAGAGACAGATCCATTCGATTAGTGAACGGATCGGCACTGCGTGCGCCAA
TTCTGCAGACAAATGGCAGTATTCATCCACAATTTTAAAAGAAAAGGGGGGATTGGGGGGTACAGTGCAG
GGGAAAGAATAGTAGACATAATAGCAACAGACATACAAACTAAAGAATTACAAAAACAAATTACAAAAAT
TCAAAATTTTCGGGTTTATTACAGGGACAGCAGAGATCCAGTTTGGTTAATTAAGGTACCGAGGGCCTAT
TTCCCATGATTCCTTCATATTTGCATATACGATACAAGGCTGTTAGAGAGATAATTAGAATTAATTTGAC
TGTAAACACAAAGATATTAGTACAAAATACGTGACGTAGAAAGTAATAATTTCTTGGGTAGTTTGCAGTT
TTAAAATTATGTTTTAAAATGGACTATCATATGCTTACCGTAACTTGAAAGTATTTCGATTTCTTGGCTT
TATATATCTTGTGGAAAGGACGAAACACCGGAGACGGAGGACGACGAACGTCTCTGTTTAAGAGCTATGC
TGGAAACAGCATAGCAAGTTTAAATAAGGCTAGTCCGTTATCAACTTGAAAAAGTGGCACCGAGTCGGTG
CTTTTTTTGAATTCGCTAGCTAGGTCTTGAAAGGAGTGGGAATTGGCTCCGGTGCCCGTCAGTGGGCAGA
GCGCACATCGCCCACAGTCCCCGAGAAGTTGGGGGGAGGGGTCGGCAATTGATCCGGTGCCTAGAGAAGG
TGGCGCGGGGTAAACTGGGAAAGTGATGTCGTGTACTGGCTCCGCCTTTTTCCCGAGGGTGGGGGAGAAC
CGTATATAAGTGCAGTAGTCGCCGTGAACGTTCTTTTTCGCAACGGGTTTGCCGCCAGAACACAGGTAAG
TGCCGTGTGTGGTTCCCGCGGGCCTGGCCTCTTTACGGGTTATGGCCCTTGCGTGCCTTGAATTACTTCC
ACTGGCTGCAGTACGTGATTCTTGATCCCGAGCTTCGGGTTGGAAGTGGGTGGGAGAGTTCGAGGCCTTG
CGCTTAAGGAGCCCCTTCGCCTCGTGCTTGAGTTGAGGCCTGGCCTGGGCGCTGGGGCCGCCGCGTGCGA
ATCTGGTGGCACCTTCGCGCCTGTCTCGCTGCTTTCGATAAGTCTCTAGCCATTTAAAATTTTTGATGAC
CTGCTGCGACGCTTTTTTTCTGGCAAGATAGTCTTGTAAATGCGGGCCAAGATCTGCACACTGGTATTTC
GGTTTTTGGGGCCGCGGGCGGCGACGGGGCCCGTGCGTCCCAGCGCACATGTTCGGCGAGGCGGGGCCTG
CGAGCGCGGCCACCGAGAATCGGACGGGGGTAGTCTCAAGCTGGCCGGCCTGCTCTGGTGCCTGGCCTCG
CGCCGCCGTGTATCGCCCCGCCCTGGGCGGCAAGGCTGGCCCGGTCGGCACCAGTTGCGTGAGCGGAAAG
ATGGCCGCTTCCCGGCCCTGCTGCAGGGAGCTCAAAATGGAGGACGCGGCGCTCGGGAGAGCGGGCGGGT
GAGTCACCCACACAAAGGAAAAGGGCCTTTCCGTCCTCAGCCGTCGCTTCATGTGACTCCACGGAGTACC
GGGCGCCGTCCAGGCACCTCGATTAGTTCTCGAGCTTTTGGAGTACGTCGTCTTTAGGTTGGGGGGAGGG
GTTTTATGCGATGGAGTTTCCCCACACTGAGTGGGTGGAGACTGAAGTTAGGCCAGCTTGGCACTTGATG
TAATTCTCCTTGGAATTTGCCCTTTTTGAGTTTGGATCTTGGTTCATTCTCAAGCCTCAGACAGTGGTTC
AAAGTTTTTTTCTTCCATTTCAGGTGTCGTGAACCGGTTCTAGAGCGCTGCCACCATGGTAAGTAAGGGC
GAAGAGGATAATATGGCTTCTTTGCCCGCCACACACGAACTGCACATATTCGGATCAATAAACGGGGTGG
ATTTCGATATGGTCGGCCAGGGAACAGGAAACCCTAATGACGGCTACGAAGAGCTCAATCTCAAATCTAC
CAAAGGGGACTTACAATTCTCTCCATGGATCCTAGTGCCACATATTGGATATGGCTTCCATCAATACCTT
CCATATCCAGACGGTATGAGCCCCTTCCAGGCTGCAATGGTGGACGGGTCTGGATATCAGGTTCACAGAA
CAATGCAATTTGAAGACGGTGCATCCCTTACAGTTAATTACAGGTACACATACGAAGGAAGTCACATCAA
AGGGGAGGCGCAGGTGAAGGGCACCGGGTTCCCAGCTGATGGACCTGTAATGACAAATTCACTCACAGCC
GCCGATTGGTGCAGGTCAAAGAAGACCTATCCTAATGACAAAACAATTATATCCACATTTAAATGGTCTT
ATACCACAGGAAATGGAAAGAGATACAGATCTACAGCTAGAACAACTTACACATTTGCTAAACCAATGGC
AGCCAACTACCTTAAGAATCAACCAATGTATGTCTTCAGAAAGACTGAACTAAAACACAGTAAAACAGAA
CTTAATTTCAAAGAGTGGCAGAAGGCCTTCACAGACGTTATGGGTATGGATGAACTGTACAAGTAAACGC
GTTAAGTCGACAATCAACCTCTGGATTACAAAATTTGTGAAAGATTGACTGGTATTCTTAACTATGTTGC
TCCTTTTACGCTATGTGGATACGCTGCTTTAATGCCTTTGTATCATGCTATTGCTTCCCGTATGGCTTTC
ATTTTCTCCTCCTTGTATAAATCCTGGTTGCTGTCTCTTTATGAGGAGTTGTGGCCCGTTGTCAGGCAAC
GTGGCGTGGTGTGCACTGTGTTTGCTGACGCAACCCCCACTGGTTGGGGCATTGCCACCACCTGTCAGCT
CCTTTCCGGGACTTTCGCTTTCCCCCTCCCTATTGCCACGGCGGAACTCATCGCCGCCTGCCTTGCCCGC
TGCTGGACAGGGGCTCGGCTGTTGGGCACTGACAATTCCGTGGTGTTGTCGGGGAAATCATCGTCCTTTC
CTTGGCTGCTCGCCTGTGTTGCCACCTGGATTCTGCGCGGGACGTCCTTCTGCTACGTCCCTTCGGCCCT
CAATCCAGCGGACCTTCCTTCCCGCGGCCTGCTGCCGGCTCTGCGGCCTCTTCCGCGTCTTCGCCTTCGC
CCTCAGACGAGTCGGATCTCCCTTTGGGCCGCCTCCCCGCGTCGACTTTAAGACCAATGACTTACAAGGC
AGCTGTAGATCTTAGCCACTTTTTAAAAGAAAAGGGGGGACTGGAAGGGCTAATTCACTCCCAACGAAGA
CAAGATCTGCTTTTTGCTTGTACTGGGTCTCTCTGGTTAGACCAGATCTGAGCCTGGGAGCTCTCTGGCT
AACTAGGGAACCCACTGCTTAAGCCTCAATAAAGCTTGCCTTGAGTGCTTCAAGTAGTGTGTGCCCGTCT
GTTGTGTGACTCTGGTAACTAGAGATCCCTCAGACCCTTTTAGTCAGTGTGGAAAATCTCTAGCAGGGCC
CGTTTAAACCCGCTGATCAGCCTCGACTGTGCCTTCTAGTTGCCAGCCATCTGTTGTTTGCCCCTCCCCC
GTGCCTTCCTTGACCCTGGAAGGTGCCACTCCCACTGTCCTTTCCTAATAAAATGAGGAAATTGCATCGC
ATTGTCTGAGTAGGTGTCATTCTATTCTGGGGGGTGGGGTGGGGCAGGACAGCAAGGGGGAGGATTGGGA
AGACAATAGCAGGCATGCTGGGGATGCGGTGGGCTCTATGGCTTCTGAGGCGGAAAGAACCAGCTGGGGC
TCTAGGGGGTATCCCC
[124 nt withheld, positions 5897-6020]
C
[91 nt withheld, positions 6022-6112]
A
[49 nt withheld, positions 6114-6162]
CCTTTGACGTTGGAGTCCACGTTCTTT
[37 nt withheld, positions 6190-6226]
ACCCTATCTCGGTCTATTCTTTTGATTTATAAGGGATTTTGCCGATTTCGGCCTATTGGTTAAAAAATGA
GCTGATTTAACAAAAATTTAACGCGAATTAATTCTGTGGAATGTGTGTCAGTTAGGGTGTGGAAAGTCCC
CAGGCTCCCCAGCAGGCAGAAGTATGCAAAGCATGCATCTCAATTAGTCAGCAACCAGGTGTGGAAAGTC
CCCAGGCTCCCCAGCAGGCAGAAGTATGCAAAGCATGCATCTCAATTAGTCAGCAACCATAGTCCCGCCC
CTAACTCCGCCCATCCCGCCCCTAACTCCGCCCAGTTCCGCCCATTCTCCGCCCCATGGCTGACTAATTT
TTTTTATTTATGCAGAGGCCGAGGCCGCCTCTGCCTCTGAGCTATTCCAGAAGTAGTGAGGAGGCTTTTT
TGGAGGCCTAGGCTTTTGCAAAAAGCTCCCGGGAGCTTGTATATCCATTTTCGGATCTGATCAGCACGTG
TTGACAATTAATCATCGGCATAGTATATCGGCATAGTATAATACGACAAGGTGAGGAACTAAACCATGGC
CAAGTTGACCAGTGCCGTTCCGGTGCTCACCGCGCGCGACGTCGCCGGAGCGGTCGAGTTCTGGACCGAC
CGGCTCGGGTTCTCCCGGGACTTCGTGGAGGACGACTTCGCCGGTGTGGTCCGGGACGACGTGACCCTGT
TCATCAGCGCGGTCCAGGACCAGGTGGTGCCGGACAACACCCTGGCCTGGGTGTGGGTGCGCGGCCTGGA
CGAGCTGTACGCCGAGTGGTCGGAGGTCGTGTCCACGAACTTCCGGGACGCCTCCGGGCCGGCCATGACC
GAGATCGGCGAGCAGCCGTGGGGGCGGGAGTTCGCCCTGCGCGACCCGGCCGGCAACTGCGTGCACTTCG
TGGCCGAGGAGCAGGACTGACACGTGCTACGAGATTTCGATTCCACCGCCGCCTTCTATGAAAGGTTGGG
CTTCGGAATCGTTTTCCGGGACGCCGGCTGGATGATCCTCCAGCGCGGGGATCTCATGCTGGAGTTCTTC
GCCCACCCCAACTTGTTTATTGCAGCTTATAATGGTTACAAATAAAGCAATAGCATCACAAATTTCACAA
ATAAAGCATTTTTTTCACTGCATTCTAGTTGTGGTTTGTCCAAACTCATCAATGTATCTTATCATGTCTG
TATACCGTCGACCTCTAGCTAGAGCTTGGCGTAATCATGGTCATAGCTGTTTCCTGTGTGAAATTGTTAT
CCGCTCACAATTCCACACAACATACGAGCCGGAAGCATAAAGTGTAAAGCCTGGGGTGCCTAATGAGTGA
GCTAACTCACATTAATTGCGTTGCGCTCACTGCCCGCTTTCCAGTCGGGAAACCTGTCGTGCCAGCTGCA
TTAATGAATCGGCCAACGCGCGGGGAGAGGCGGTTTGCGTATTGGGCGCTCTTCCGCTTCCTCGCTCACT
GACTCGCTGCGCTCGGTCGTTCGGCTGCGGCGAGCGGTATCAGCTCACTCAAAGGCGGTAATACGGTTAT
CCACAGAATCAGGGGATAACGCAGGAAAGAACATGTGAGCAAAAGGCCAGCAAAAGGCCAGGAACCGTAA
AAAGGCCGCGTTGCTGGCGTTTTTCCATAGGCTCCGCCCCCCTGACGAGCATCACAAAAATCGACGCTCA
AGTCAGAGGTGGCGAAACCCGACAGGACTATAAAGATACCAGGCGTTTCCCCCTGGAAGCTCCCTCGTGC
GCTCTCCTGTTCCGACCCTGCCGCTTACCGGATACCTGTCCGCCTTTCTCCCTTCGGGAAGCGTGGCGCT
TTCTCATAGCTCACGCTGTAGGTATCTCAGTTCGGTGTAGGTCGTTCGCTCCAAGCTGGGCTGTGTGCAC
GAACCCCCCGTTCAGCCCGACCGCTGCGCCTTATCCGGTAACTATCGTCTTGAGTCCAACCCGGTAAGAC
ACGACTTATCGCCACTGGCAGCAGCCACTGGTAACAGGATTAGCAGAGCGAGGTATGTAGGCGGTGCTAC
AGAGTTCTTGAAGTGGTGGCCTAACTACGGCTACACTAGAAGAACAGTATTTGGTATCTGCGCTCTGCTG
AAGCCAGTTACCTTCGGAAAAAGAGTTGGTAGCTCTTGATCCGGCAAACAAACCACCGCTGGTAGCGGTG
GTTTTTTTGTTTGCAAGCAGCAGATTACGCGCAGAAAAAAAGGATCTCAAGAAGATCCTTTGATCTTTTC
TACGGGGTCTGACGCTCAGTGGAACGAAAACTCACGTTAAGGGATTTTGGTCATGAGATTATCAAAAAGG
ATCTTCACCTAGATCCTTTTAAATTAAAAATGAAGTTTTAAATCAATCTAAAGTATATATGAGTAAACTT
GGTCTGACAGTTACCAATGCTTAATCAGTGAGGCACCTATCTCAGCGATCTGTCTATTTCGTTCATCCAT
AGTTGCCTGACTCCCCGTCGTGTAGATAACTACGATACGGGAGGGCTTACCATCTGGCCCCAGTGCTGCA
ATGATACCGCGAGACCCACGCTCACCGGCTCCAGATTTATCAGCAATAAACCAGCCAGCCGGAAGGGCCG
AGCGCAGAAGTGGTCCTGCAACTTTATCCGCCTCCATCCAGTCTATTAATTGTTGCCGGGAAGCTAGAGT
AAGTAGTTCGCCAGTTAATAGTTTGCGCAACGTTGTTGCCATTGCTACAGGCATCGTGGTGTCACGCTCG
TCGTTTGGTATGGCTTCATTCAGCTCCGGTTCCCAACGATCAAGGCGAGTTACATGATCCCCCATGTTGT
GCAAAAAAGCGGTTAGCTCCTTCGGTCCTCCGATCGTTGTCAGAAGTAAGTTGGCCGCAGTGTTATCACT
CATGGTTATGGCAGCACTGCATAATTCTCTTACTGTCATGCCATCCGTAAGATGCTTTTCTGTGACTGGT
GAGTACTCAACCAAGTCATTCTGAGAATAGTGTATGCGGCGACCGAGTTGCTCTTGCCCGGCGTCAATAC
GGGATAATACCGCGCCACATAGCAGAACTTTAAAAGTGCTCATCATTGGAAAACGTTCTTCGGGGCGAAA
ACTCTCAAGGATCTTACCGCTGTTGAGATCCAGTTCGATGTAACCCACTCGTGCACCCAACTGATCTTCA
GCATCTTTTACTTTCACCAGCGTTTCTGGGTGAGCAAAAACAGGAAGGCAAAATGCCGCAAAAAAGGGAA
TAAGGGCGACACGGAAATGTTGAATACTCATACTCTTCCTTTTTCAATATTATTGAAGCATTTATCAGGG
TTATTGTCTCATGAGCGGATACATATTTGAATGTATTTAGAAAAATAAACAAATAGGGGTTCCGCGCACA
TTTCCCCGAAAAGTGCCACCTGACGTCGACGGATCGGGAGATCTCCCGATCCCCTATGGTGCACTCTCAG
TACAATCTGCTCTGATGCCGCATAGTTAAGCCAGTATCTGCTCCCTGCTTGTGTGTTGGAGGTCGCTGAG
TAGTGCGCGAGCAAAATTTAAGCTACAACAAGGCAAGGCTTGACCGACAATTGCATGAAGAATCTGCTTA
GGGTTAGGCGTTTTGCGCTGCTTCGCGATGTACGGGCCAGATATT
Features (pLannotate 1.2.2; 34 found; start..end, strand, type, name):
      1..380     +  enhancer       CMV enhancer: human cytomegalovirus immediate early enhancer
    381..580     +  promoter       CMV promoter: human cytomegalovirus (CMV) immediate early promoter
    598..778     +  LTR            5' LTR (truncated): truncated 5' long terminal repeat (LTR) from HIV-1
    825..950     +  misc_feature   HIV-1 Ψ: packaging signal of human immunodeficiency virus type 1
    934..1297    +  CDS            HIV-1 gag (fragment): gag protein from human immunodeficiency virus 1; gag
   1443..1676    +  misc_feature   RRE: The Rev response element (RRE) of HIV-1 allows for Rev-dependent mRNA export from the nucleus to the cytoplasm.
   2053..2153    +  CDS            Rev (fragment): human immunodeficiency virus 1 (HIV-1) Rev protein; rev; enhances nuclear export of unspliced and incompletely spliced viral mRNAs
   2203..2320    +  misc_feature   cPPT/CTS: central polypurine tract and central termination sequence of HIV-1
   2371..2611    +  promoter       U6 promoter: RNA polymerase III promoter for human U6 snRNA
   2664..2731    +  misc_RNA       tracrRNA (fragment): trans-activating CRISPR RNA for the Streptococcus pyogenes CRISPR/Cas9 system
   2750..2768    +  CDS            small t antigen (fragment): SV40 (simian virus 40) small t antigen
   2794..3005    +  promoter       EF-1α core promoter: core promoter for human elongation factor EF-1α
   3006..3114    +  intron         EF-1α intron A (fragment): intron upstream of the start codon of human EF-1α
   3740..3943    +  intron         EF-1α intron A: truncated intron upstream of the start codon of human EF-1α
   3976..4683    +  CDS            mNeonGreen: mNeonGreen is a basic (constitutively fluorescent) green/yellow fluorescent protein published in 2013, derived from Branchiostoma lanceolatum. It is reported to be a very rapidly-maturing monomer with moderate acid sensitivity.
   4702..5290    +  misc_feature   WPRE: woodchuck hepatitis virus posttranscriptional regulatory element
   5341..5360    +  misc_feature   cPPT/CTS (fragment): central polypurine tract and central termination sequence of HIV-1
   5362..5595    +  LTR            3' LTR (ΔU3): self-inactivating 3' long terminal repeat (LTR) from HIV-1
   5627..5851    +  polyA_signal   bGH poly(A) signal: bovine growth hormone polyadenylation signal
   5855..5876    +  promoter       SV40 promoter (fragment): SV40 enhancer and early promoter
   5897..6325    +  rep_origin     f1 ori (sequence partly withheld): f1 bacteriophage origin of replication; arrow indicates direction of (+) strand synthesis
   6339..6668    +  promoter       SV40 promoter: SV40 enhancer and early promoter
   6716..6763    +  promoter       EM7 promoter: synthetic bacterial promoter&nbsp
   6782..7156    +  CDS            BleoR: antibiotic-binding protein; Sh ble from Streptoalloteichus hindustanus; confers resistance to bleomycin, phleomycin, and Zeocin™
   7166..7291    +  CDS            ble (fragment): BLE_KLEPN - Experimental evidence at protein level: Swiss-Prot protein existence level 1. Binding protein with a strong affinity to the bleomycin family of antibiotics. Binds to CL990; an antimitotic-antibiotic compound. From Klebsiella pneumoniae.
   7286..7407    +  polyA_signal   SV40 poly(A) signal: SV40 polyadenylation signal
   7480..7496    -  protein_bind   lac operator: The lac repressor binds to the lac operator to inhibit transcription in E. coli. This inhibition can be relieved by adding lactose or isopropyl-β-D-thiogalactopyranoside (IPTG). lac repressor encoded by lacI
   7504..7534    -  promoter       lac promoter: promoter for the E. coli lac operon
   7549..7570    -  protein_bind   CAP binding site: CAP binding activates transcription in the presence of cAMP. E. coli catabolite activator protein
   7583..7675    -  CDS            lacI (fragment): lac repressor; lacI; The lac repressor binds to the lac operator to inhibit transcription in E. coli. This inhibition can be relieved by adding lactose or isopropyl-β-D-thiogalactopyranoside (IPTG).
   7858..8446    -  rep_origin     ori: high-copy-number ColE1/pMB1/pBR322/pUC origin of replication
   8617..9477    -  CDS            AmpR: β-lactamase; bla; confers resistance to ampicillin, carbenicillin, and related antibiotics
   9478..9582    -  promoter       AmpR promoter: bla
   9641..9693    -  misc_feature   bom (fragment): basis of mobility region from pBR322
