[The description below was written by a language model from this plasmid's Addgene catalogue record and pLannotate feature annotations shown in this document.]
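Description:
pJRH051 is a 9,841 bp lentiviral transfer plasmid built on the pCF221 backbone and intended for CRISPR work in mammalian cells. It is catalogued as a second-generation transfer vector. The feature table shows a CMV enhancer/promoter placed ahead of a truncated HIV-1 5' LTR, which drives production of the viral genomic RNA in packaging cells. This is followed by the Ψ packaging signal with a gag fragment, the Rev response element for Rev-dependent nuclear export, and a cPPT/CTS. The 3' LTR carries the ΔU3 deletion, so the integrated provirus is self-inactivating, and a bGH polyadenylation signal lies just downstream of it. In bacteria the plasmid replicates from a high-copy ColE1/pUC-type origin and is selected with ampicillin through AmpR. An f1 origin is also present.

Between the LTRs are two expression units. A human U6 RNA polymerase III promoter drives a Streptococcus pyogenes Cas9 sgRNA scaffold that contains no spacer. In its place is a short BsmBI-flanked destination site, so a chosen targeting sequence can be inserted, and the BsmBI sites are lost in the process. Downstream, an EF-1α promoter with intron A sequences expresses the green/yellow fluorescent protein mNeonGreen, and a WPRE enhances transcript expression. The fluorescent protein marks transduced cells that also carry the guide cassette.

A BleoR cassette under SV40 and EM7 promoters, with an SV40 polyadenylation signal, matches the recorded bleomycin marker. It sits outside the LTRs, however, so it would not be packaged into virus. The vector supplies only the guide RNA and reporter, and no Cas9 coding sequence is annotated.
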