Addgene plasmid #171625: pJRH051
Purpose: 2nd generation lentiviral transfer plasmid encoding a U6 promoter expressing a spyCas9 sgRNA (no spacer, BsmBI cutsites) and an EF1-a promoter expressing mNeonGreen
Depositing lab: Jennifer Doudna. Depositing organization: University of California, Berkeley. Publication: Targeted delivery of CRISPR-Cas9 and transgenes enables complex immune cell engineering. Hamilton JR, Tsuchida CA, Nguyen DN, Shy BR, McGarrigle ER, Sandoval Espinoza CR, Carr D, Blaeschke F, Marson A, Doudna JA. Cell Rep. 2021 Jun 1;35(9):109207. doi: 10.1016/j.celrep.2021.109207. PubMed 34077734.
Backbone
  Vector backbone: pCF221
  Backbone size w/o insert (bp): 9104
  Total vector size (bp): 9841
  Vector type: Mammalian Expression, Lentiviral, CRISPR
  Selectable markers: Bleomycin
Growth in bacteria
  Bacterial resistance: Ampicillin, 100 μg/mL
  Growth temperature: 37°C
  Growth strain: NEB Stable
  Copy number: High Copy
Gene/Insert 1
  Gene/Insert name: spyCas9 sgRNA-BsmBI-Destination
  Insert size (bp): 26
  Promoter: U6
  Cloning method: Restriction Enzyme; 5′ cloning site BsmBI (destroyed during cloning); 3′ cloning site BsmBI (destroyed during cloning)
  Sequencing primers: 5′ gatacaaggctgttagagag; 3′ catcactttcccagtttacc
Gene/Insert 2
  Gene/Insert name: mNeon
  Insert size (bp): 711
  Promoter: EF1-a
  Cloning method: Gibson Cloning
  Sequencing primers: 5′ ttaggccagcttggcacttg; 3′ CATAGCGTAAAAGGAGCAACA
Terms and licenses: Academic/Nonprofit Terms; Industry Terms: Not Available to Industry
How to cite: pJRH051 was a gift from Jennifer Doudna (Addgene plasmid # 171625 ; http://n2t.net/addgene:171625 ; RRID:Addgene_171625)
